>Addgene plasmid #142122 | TFORF2570 | addgene full sequence | sequence record 454933 | Addgene NGS Result
TTAATGTAGTCTTATGCAATACTCTTGTAGTCTTGCAACATGGTAACGATGAGTTAGCAACATGCCTTAC
AAGGAGAGAAAAAGCACCGTGCATGCCGATTGGTGGAAGTAAGGTGGTACGATCGTGCCTTATTAGGAAG
GCAACAGACGGGTCTGACATGGATTGGACGAACCACTGAATTGCCGCATTGCAGAGATATTGTATTTAAG
TGCCTAGCTCGATACATAAACGGGTCTCTCTGGTTAGACCAGATCTGAGCCTGGGAGCTCTCTGGCTAAC
TAGGGAACCCACTGCTTAAGCCTCAATAAAGCTTGCCTTGAGTGCTTCAAGTAGTGTGTGCCCGTCTGTT
GTGTGACTCTGGTAACTAGAGATCCCTCAGACCCTTTTAGTCAGTGTGGAAAATCTCTAGCAGTGGCGCC
CGAACAGGGACTTGAAAGCGAAAGGGAAACCAGAGGAGCTCTCTCGACGCAGGACTCGGCTTGCTGAAGC
GCGCACGGCAAGAGGCGAGGGGCGGCGACTGGTGAGTACGCCAAAAATTTTGACTAGCGGAGGCTAGAAG
GAGAGAGATGGGTGCGAGAGCGTCAGTATTAAGCGGGGGAGAATTAGATCGCGATGGGAAAAAATTCGGT
TAAGGCCAGGGGGAAAGAAAAAATATAAATTAAAACATATAGTATGGGCAAGCAGGGAGCTAGAACGATT
CGCAGTTAATCCTGGCCTGTTAGAAACATCAGAAGGCTGTAGACAAATACTGGGACAGCTACAACCATCC
CTTCAGACAGGATCAGAAGAACTTAGATCATTATATAATACAGTAGCAACCCTCTATTGTGTGCATCAAA
GGATAGAGATAAAAGACACCAAGGAAGCTTTAGACAAGATAGAGGAAGAGCAAAACAAAAGTAAGACCAC
CGCACAGCAAGCGGCCGCTGATCTTCAGACCTGGAGGAGGAGATATGAGGGACAATTGGAGAAGTGAATT
ATATAAATATAAAGTAGTAAAAATTGAACCATTAGGAGTAGCACCCACCAAGGCAAAGAGAAGAGTGGTG
CAGAGAGAAAAAAGAGCAGTGGGAATAGGAGCTTTGTTCCTTGGGTTCTTGGGAGCAGCAGGAAGCACTA
TGGGCGCAGCGTCAATGACGCTGACGGTACAGGCCAGACAATTATTGTCTGGTATAGTGCAGCAGCAGAA
CAATTTGCTGAGGGCTATTGAGGCGCAACAGCATCTGTTGCAACTCACAGTCTGGGGCATCAAGCAGCTC
CAGGCAAGAATCCTGGCTGTGGAAAGATACCTAAAGGATCAACAGCTCCTGGGGATTTGGGGTTGCTCTG
GAAAACTCATTTGCACCACTGCTGTGCCTTGGAATGCTAGTTGGAGTAATAAATCTCTGGAACAGATTTG
GAATCACACGACCTGGATGGAGTGGGACAGAGAAATTAACAATTACACAAGCTTAATACACTCCTTAATT
GAAGAATCGCAAAACCAGCAAGAAAAGAATGAACAAGAATTATTGGAATTAGATAAATGGGCAAGTTTGT
GGAATTGGTTTAACATAACAAATTGGCTGTGGTATATAAAATTATTCATAATGATAGTAGGAGGCTTGGT
AGGTTTAAGAATAGTTTTTGCTGTACTTTCTATAGTGAATAGAGTTAGGCAGGGATATTCACCATTATCG
TTTCAGACCCACCTCCCAACCCCGAGGGGACCCATGCATTGCATCTCAATTAGTCAGCAACCAGGTGTGG
AAAGTCCCCAGGCTCCCCAGCAGGCAGAAGTATGCAAAGCATGCGTCTCAATTAGTCAGCAACCATAGTC
CCGCCCCTAACTCCGCCCATCCCGCCCCTAACTCCGCCCAGTTCCGCCCATTCTCCGCCCCATGGCTGAC
TAATTTTTTTTATTTATGCAGAGGCCGAGGCCGCCTCGGCCTCTGAGCTATTCCAGAAGTAGTGAGGAGG
CTTTTTTGGAGGCCTAGGCTTTTGCAAAAAGCTTTCTAGAGGTACCACCGGAGCTTACCATGACCGAGTA
CAAGCCCACGGTGCGCCTCGCCACCCGCGACGACGTCCCCAGGGCCGTACGCACCCTCGCCGCCGCGTTC
GCCGACTACCCCGCCACGCGCCACACCGTCGATCCGGACCGCCACATCGAGCGGGTCACCGAGCTGCAAG
AACTCTTCCTCACGCGCGTCGGGCTCGACATCGGCAAGGTGTGGGTCGCGGACGACGGCGCCGCCGTGGC
GGTCTGGACCACGCCGGAGAGCGTCGAAGCGGGGGCGGTGTTCGCCGAGATCGGCCCGCGCATGGCCGAG
TTGAGCGGTTCCCGGCTGGCCGCGCAGCAACAGATGGAAGGCCTCCTGGCGCCGCACCGGCCCAAGGAGC
CCGCGTGGTTCCTGGCCACCGTCGGCGTCTCGCCCGACCACCAGGGCAAGGGTCTGGGCAGCGCCGTCGT
GCTCCCCGGAGTGGAGGCGGCCGAGCGCGCCGGGGTGCCCGCCTTCCTGGAGACCTCCGCGCCCCGCAAC
CTCCCCTTCTACGAGCGGCTCGGCTTCACCGTCACCGCCGACGTCGAGGTGCCCGAAGGACCGCGCACCT
GGTGCATGACCCGCAAGCCCGGTGCCAGTTAACGAATTCTAGATCTTGAGACAAATGGCAGTATTCATCC
ACAATTTTAAAAGAAAAGGGGGGATTGGGGGGTACAGTGCAGGGGAAAGAATAGTAGACATAATAGCAAC
AGACATACAAACTAAAGAATTACAAAAACAAATTACAAAAATTCAAAATTTTCGGGTTTATTACAGGGAC
AGCAGAGATCCACTTTGGCGCCGGCTCGAGGCCTGCAGGTGCAAAGATGGATAAAGTTTTAAACAGAGAG
GAATCTTTGCAGCTAATGGACCTTCTAGGTCTTGAAAGGAGTGGGAATTGGCTCCGGTGCCCGTCAGTGG
GCAGAGCGCACATCGCCCACAGTCCCCGAGAAGTTGGGGGGAGGGGTCGGCAATTGAACCGGTGCCTAGA
GAAGGTGGCGCGGGGTAAACTGGGAAAGTGATGTCGTGTACTGGCTCCGCCTTTTTCCCGAGGGTGGGGG
AGAACCGTATATAAGTGCAGTAGTCGCCGTGAACGTTCTTTTTCGCAACGGGTTTGCCGCCAGAACACAG
GTAAGTGCCGTGTGTGGTTCCCGCGGGCCTGGCCTCTTTACGGGTTATGGCCCTTGCGTGCCTTGAATTA
CTTCCACCTGGCTGCAGTACGTGATTCTTGATCCCGAGCTTCGGGTTGGAAGTGGGTGGGAGAGTTCGAG
GCCTTGCGCTTAAGGAGCCCCTTCGCCTCGTGCTTGAGTTGAGGCCTGGCCTGGGCGCTGGGGCCGCCGC
GTGCGAATCTGGTGGCACCTTCGCGCCTGTCTCGCTGCTTTCGATAAGTCTCTAGCCATTTAAAATTTTT
GATGACCTGCTGCGACGCTTTTTTTCTGGCAAGATAGTCTTGTAAATGCGGGCCAAGATCTGCACACTGG
TATTTCGGTTTTTGGGGCCGCGGGCGGCGACGGGGCCCGTGCGTCCCAGCGCACATGTTCGGCGAGGCGG
GGCCTGCGAGCGCGGCCACCGAGAATCGGACGGGGGTAGTCTCAAGCTGGCCGGCCTGCTCTGGTGCCTG
GCCTCGCGCCGCCGTGTATCGCCCCGCCCTGGGCGGCAAGGCTGGCCCGGTCGGCACCAGTTGCGTGAGC
GGAAAGATGGCCGCTTCCCGGCCCTGCTGCAGGGAGCTCAAAATGGAGGACGCGGCGCTCGGGAGAGCGG
GCGGGTGAGTCACCCACACAAAGGAAAAGGGCCTTTCCGTCCTCAGCCGTCGCTTCATGTGACTCCACGG
AGTACCGGGCGCCGTCCAGGCACCTCGATTAGTTCTCGAGCTTTTGGAGTACGTCGTCTTTAGGTTGGGG
GGAGGGGTTTTATGCGATGGAGTTTCCCCACACTGAGTGGGTGGAGACTGAAGTTAGGCCAGCTTGGCAC
TTGATGTAATTCTCCTTGGAATTTGCCCTTTTTGAGTTTGGATCTTGGTTCATTCTCAAGCCTCAGACAG
TGGTTCAAAGTTTTTTTCTTCCATTTCAGGTGTCGTGAGGCTAGCACCGCCACCATGACTTGCTCGGGCA
AAAGTTGTGCATTGGCCCGATCAAGCCTGACTTCTAGCCAAGGTATTGTTGCAGCATCTGGCAGTGAGAC
TGAGGATGAGGACAGCATGGACATTCCCTTGGACCTTTCTTCATCCGCTGGCTCAGGCAAGAGAAGGAGA
AGGGGCAACCTACCCAAGGAGTCTGTGCAGATTCTTCGGGATTGGCTGTATGAGCACCGTTACAATGCCT
ATCCTTCAGAGCAAGAAAAAGCGTTGCTGTCCCAGCAAACACACCTGTCTACGCTACAGGTCTGTAACTG
GTTCATCAACGCCCGCCGCAGGCTCCTCCCTGACATGCTGAGAAAGGATGGCAAAGATCCAAATCAGTTC
ACAATTTCCCGCCGTGGGGCCAAGATTTCTGAAACGAGCTCTGTGGAGTCCGTGATGGGCATCAAAAACT
TCATGCCAGCTCTAGAGGAGACCCCATTTCATTCCTGTACAGCTGGGCCAAACCCAACCCTAGGGAGGCC
ACTGTCTCCTAAGCCGTCATCCCCGGGATCAGTTTTGGCTCGTCCATCAGTGATCTGCCATACCACTGTG
ACTGCATTGAAAGATGTCCCTTTCTCTCTCTGCCAGTCGGTCGGTGTGGGACAAAACACAGATATACAGC
AGATAGCGGCCAAAAACTTCACAGACACCTCTCTCATGTACCCAGAGGACACTTGTAAATCTGGACCAAG
TACGAATACACAGAGTGGTCTTTTCAACACTCCTCCCCCTACTCCACCGGACCTCAACCAGGACTTCAGT
GGATTTCAGCTTCTAGTGGATGTTGCACTCAAACGGGCTGCAGAGATGGAGCTTCAGGCAAAACTTACAG
CTTAGTAATGAACTAGTCCGTAACTTGAAAGTATTTCGATTTCTTGGCTTTATATATCTTGTGGAAAGGA
CGACGACACTTGATACTACGAGTTCTAACGCGTTAAGTCGACAATCAACCTCTGGATTACAAAATTTGTG
AAAGATTGACTGGTATTCTTAACTATGTTGCTCCTTTTACGCTATGTGGATACGCTGCTTTAATGCCTTT
GTATCATGCTATTGCTTCCCGTATGGCTTTCATTTTCTCCTCCTTGTATAAATCCTGGTTGCTGTCTCTT
TATGAGGAGTTGTGGCCCGTTGTCAGGCAACGTGGCGTGGTGTGCACTGTGTTTGCTGACGCAACCCCCA
CTGGTTGGGGCATTGCCACCACCTGTCAGCTCCTTTCCGGGACTTTCGCTTTCCCCCTCCCTATTGCCAC
GGCGGAACTCATCGCCGCCTGCCTTGCCCGCTGCTGGACAGGGGCTCGGCTGTTGGGCACTGACAATTCC
GTGGTGTTGTCGGGGAAATCATCGTCCTTTCCTTGGCTGCTCGCCTGTGTTGCCACCTGGATTCTGCGCG
GGACGTCCTTCTGCTACGTCCCTTCGGCCCTCAATCCAGCGGACCTTCCTTCCCGCGGCCTGCTGCCGGC
TCTGCGGCCTCTTCCGCGTCTTCGCCTTCGCCCTCAGACGAGTCGGATCTCCCTTTGGGCCGCCTCCCCG
CGTCGACTTTAAGACCAATGACTTACAAGGCAGCTGTAGATCTTAGCCACTTTTTAAAAGAAAAGGGGGG
ACTGGAAGGGCTAATTCACTCCCAACGAAGACAAGATCTGCTTTTTGCTTGTACTGGGTCTCTCTGGTTA
GACCAGATCTGAGCCTGGGAGCTCTCTGGCTAACTAGGGAACCCACTGCTTAAGCCTCAATAAAGCTTGC
CTTGAGTGCTTCAAGTAGTGTGTGCCCGTCTGTTGTGTGACTCTGGTAACTAGAGATCCCTCAGACCCTT
TTAGTCAGTGTGGAAAATCTCTAGCAGTACGTATAGTAGTTCATGTCATCTTATTATTCAGTATTTATAA
CTTGCAAAGAAATGAATATCAGAGAGTGAGAGGAACTTGTTTATTGCAGCTTATAATGGTTACAAATAAA
GCAATAGCATCACAAATTTCACAAATAAAGCATTTTTTTCACTGCATTCTAGTTGTGGTTTGTCCAAACT
CATCAATGTATCTTATCATGTCTGGCTCTAGCTATCCCGCCCCTAACTCCGCCCATCCCGCCCCTAACTC
CGCCCAGTTCCGCCCATTCTCCGCCCCATGGCTGACTAATTTTTTTTATTTATGCAGAGGCCGAGGCCGC
CTCGGCCTCTGAGCTATTCCAGAAGTAGTGAGGAGGCTTTTTTGGAGGCCTAGGGACGTACCCAATTCGC
CCTATAGTGAGTCGTATTACGCGCGCTCACTGGCCGTCGTTTTACAACGTCGTGACTGGGAAAACCCTGG
CGTTACCCAACTTAATCGCCTTGCAGCACATCCCCCTTTCGCCAGCTGGCGTAATAGCGAAGAGGCCCGC
ACCGATCGCCCTTCCCAACAGTTGCGCAGCCTGAATGGCGAATGGG
[124 nt withheld, positions 6557-6680]
C
[91 nt withheld, positions 6682-6772]
A
[49 nt withheld, positions 6774-6822]
CCTTTGACGTTGGAGTCCACGTTCTTT
[37 nt withheld, positions 6850-6886]
ACCCTATCTCGGTCTATTCTTTTGATTTATAAGGGATTTTGCCGATTTCGGCCTATTGGTTAAAAAATGA
GCTGATTTAACAAAAATTTAACGCGAATTTTAACAAAATATTAACGCTTACAATTTAGGTGGCACTTTTC
GGGGAAATGTGCGCGGAACCCCTATTTGTTTATTTTTCTAAATACATTCAAATATGTATCCGCTCATGAG
ACAATAACCCTGATAAATGCTTCAATAATATTGAAAAAGGAAGAGTATGAGTATTCAACATTTCCGTGTC
GCCCTTATTCCCTTTTTTGCGGCATTTTGCCTTCCTGTTTTTGCTCACCCAGAAACGCTGGTGAAAGTAA
AAGATGCTGAAGATCAGTTGGGTGCACGAGTGGGTTACATCGAACTGGATCTCAACAGCGGTAAGATCCT
TGAGAGTTTTCGCCCCGAAGAACGTTTTCCAATGATGAGCACTTTTAAAGTTCTGCTATGTGGCGCGGTA
TTATCCCGTATTGACGCCGGGCAAGAGCAACTCGGTCGCCGCATACACTATTCTCAGAATGACTTGGTTG
AGTACTCACCAGTCACAGAAAAGCATCTTACGGATGGCATGACAGTAAGAGAATTATGCAGTGCTGCCAT
AACCATGAGTGATAACACTGCGGCCAACTTACTTCTGACAACGATCGGAGGACCGAAGGAGCTAACCGCT
TTTTTGCACAACATGGGGGATCATGTAACTCGCCTTGATCGTTGGGAACCGGAGCTGAATGAAGCCATAC
CAAACGACGAGCGTGACACCACGATGCCTGTAGCAATGGCAACAACGTTGCGCAAACTATTAACTGGCGA
ACTACTTACTCTAGCTTCCCGGCAACAATTAATAGACTGGATGGAGGCGGATAAAGTTGCAGGACCACTT
CTGCGCTCGGCCCTTCCGGCTGGCTGGTTTATTGCTGATAAATCTGGAGCCGGTGAGCGTGGGTCTCGCG
GTATCATTGCAGCACTGGGGCCAGATGGTAAGCCCTCCCGTATCGTAGTTATCTACACGACGGGGAGTCA
GGCAACTATGGATGAACGAAATAGACAGATCGCTGAGATAGGTGCCTCACTGATTAAGCATTGGTAACTG
TCAGACCAAGTTTACTCATATATACTTTAGATTGATTTAAAACTTCATTTTTAATTTAAAAGGATCTAGG
TGAAGATCCTTTTTGATAATCTCATGACCAAAATCCCTTAACGTGAGTTTTCGTTCCACTGAGCGTCAGA
CCCCGTAGAAAAGATCAAAGGATCTTCTTGAGATCCTTTTTTTCTGCGCGTAATCTGCTGCTTGCAAACA
AAAAAACCACCGCTACCAGCGGTGGTTTGTTTGCCGGATCAAGAGCTACCAACTCTTTTTCCGAAGGTAA
CTGGCTTCAGCAGAGCGCAGATACCAAATACTGTTCTTCTAGTGTAGCCGTAGTTAGGCCACCACTTCAA
GAACTCTGTAGCACCGCCTACATACCTCGCTCTGCTAATCCTGTTACCAGTGGCTGCTGCCAGTGGCGAT
AAGTCGTGTCTTACCGGGTTGGACTCAAGACGATAGTTACCGGATAAGGCGCAGCGGTCGGGCTGAACGG
GGGGTTCGTGCACACAGCCCAGCTTGGAGCGAACGACCTACACCGAACTGAGATACCTACAGCGTGAGCT
ATGAGAAAGCGCCACGCTTCCCGAAGGGAGAAAGGCGGACAGGTATCCGGTAAGCGGCAGGGTCGGAACA
GGAGAGCGCACGAGGGAGCTTCCAGGGGGAAACGCCTGGTATCTTTATAGTCCTGTCGGGTTTCGCCACC
TCTGACTTGAGCGTCGATTTTTGTGATGCTCGTCAGGGGGGCGGAGCCTATGGAAAAACGCCAGCAACGC
GGCCTTTTTACGGTTCCTGGCCTTTTGCTGGCCTTTTGCTCACATGTTCTTTCCTGCGTTATCCCCTGAT
TCTGTGGATAACCGTATTACCGCCTTTGAGTGAGCTGATACCGCTCGCCGCAGCCGAACGACCGAGCGCA
GCGAGTCAGTGAGCGAGGAAGCGGAAGAGCGCCCAATACGCAAACCGCCTCTCCCCGCGCGTTGGCCGAT
TCATTAATGCAGCTGGCACGACAGGTTTCCCGACTGGAAAGCGGGCAGTGAGCGCAACGCAATTAATGTG
AGTTAGCTCACTCATTAGGCACCCCAGGCTTTACACTTTATGCTTCCGGCTCGTATGTTGTGTGGAATTG
TGAGCGGATAACAATTTCACACAGGAAACAGCTATGACCATGATTACGCCAAGCGCGCAATTAACCCTCA
CTAAAGGGAACAAAAGCTGGAGCTGCAAGC
Features (pLannotate 1.2.2; 31 found; start..end, strand, type, name):
      5..231     +  promoter       RSV promoter: Rous sarcoma virus enhancer/promoter
    232..412     +  LTR            5' LTR (truncated): truncated 5' long terminal repeat (LTR) from HIV-1
    459..584     +  misc_feature   HIV-1 Ψ: packaging signal of human immunodeficiency virus type 1
    568..931     +  CDS            HIV-1 gag (fragment): gag protein from human immunodeficiency virus 1; gag
   1077..1310    +  misc_feature   RRE: The Rev response element (RRE) of HIV-1 allows for Rev-dependent mRNA export from the nucleus to the cytoplasm.
   1687..1713    +  CDS            Rev (fragment): human immunodeficiency virus 1 (HIV-1) Rev protein; rev; enhances nuclear export of unspliced and incompletely spliced viral mRNAs
   1720..1743    +  promoter       SV40 promoter (fragment): SV40 early promoter
   1744..1815    +  promoter       SV40 promoter (fragment): SV40 enhancer and early promoter
   1839..1974    +  rep_origin     SV40 ori: SV40 origin of replication
   2020..2616    +  CDS            PuroR (fragment): puromycin N-acetyltransferase; pac from Streptomyces; confers resistance to puromycin
   2665..2782    +  misc_feature   cPPT/CTS: central polypurine tract and central termination sequence of HIV-1
   2847..2913    +  CDS            small t antigen (fragment): SV40 (simian virus 40) small t antigen
   2920..4098    +  promoter       EF-1α promoter: strong constitutive promoter for human elongation factor EF-1α
   4157..4972    +  CDS            Tgif1: TGIF1_MOUSE - Also known as Tgif. Experimental evidence at protein level: Swiss-Prot protein existence level 1. Binds to a retinoid X receptor (RXR) responsive element from the cellular retinol-binding protein II promoter (CRBPII-RXRE). Inhibits the 9-cis-retinoic acid-dependent RXR alpha transcription activation of the retinoic acid responsive element. May participate in the transmission of nuclear signals during development and in the adult, as illustrated by the down-modulation of the RXR alpha activities (By similarity). From Mus musculus (Mouse).
   4988..5041    +  promoter       U6 promoter (fragment): RNA polymerase III promoter for human U6 snRNA
   5083..5671    +  misc_feature   WPRE: woodchuck hepatitis virus posttranscriptional regulatory element
   5722..5741    +  misc_feature   cPPT/CTS (fragment): central polypurine tract and central termination sequence of HIV-1
   5743..5976    +  LTR            3' LTR (ΔU3): self-inactivating 3' long terminal repeat (LTR) from HIV-1
   6054..6175    +  polyA_signal   SV40 poly(A) signal: SV40 polyadenylation signal
   6215..6350    +  rep_origin     SV40 ori: SV40 origin of replication
   6371..6389    -  promoter       T7 promoter: promoter for bacteriophage T7 RNA polymerase
   6397..6552    +  CDS            lacZα (fragment): LacZα fragment of β-galactosidase; lacZ fragment
   6557..6985    +  rep_origin     f1 ori (sequence partly withheld): f1 bacteriophage origin of replication; arrow indicates direction of (+) strand synthesis
   7038..7142    +  promoter       AmpR promoter: bla
   7143..8003    +  CDS            AmpR: β-lactamase; bla; confers resistance to ampicillin, carbenicillin, and related antibiotics
   8174..8762    +  rep_origin     ori: high-copy-number ColE1/pMB1/pBR322/pUC origin of replication
   8945..9037    +  CDS            lacI (fragment): lac repressor; lacI; The lac repressor binds to the lac operator to inhibit transcription in E. coli. This inhibition can be relieved by adding lactose or isopropyl-β-D-thiogalactopyranoside (IPTG).
   9050..9071    +  protein_bind   CAP binding site: CAP binding activates transcription in the presence of cAMP. E. coli catabolite activator protein
   9086..9116    +  promoter       lac promoter: promoter for the E. coli lac operon
   9124..9140    +  protein_bind   lac operator: The lac repressor binds to the lac operator to inhibit transcription in E. coli. This inhibition can be relieved by adding lactose or isopropyl-β-D-thiogalactopyranoside (IPTG). lac repressor encoded by lacI
   9185..9203    +  promoter       T3 promoter: promoter for bacteriophage T3 RNA polymerase
