[The description below was written by a language model from this plasmid's Addgene catalogue record and pLannotate feature annotations shown in this document.]
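Description:
TFORF2570 is a third-generation-style, self-inactivating lentiviral expression plasmid built on the pLX_TRC317 backbone from the Broad Institute Genetic Perturbation Platform. It carries the human transcription factor TGIF1 as its open reading frame. The full sequence record is about 9.2 kb. In bacteria the plasmid is maintained through a high-copy ColE1/pUC-type origin and selected with ampicillin via the β-lactamase gene. An f1 origin and remnants of a lac/lacZα cloning region with T7 and T3 promoters also sit in the backbone. The depositor notes a risk of recombination, which is common for plasmids containing LTR repeats.

The viral portion begins with an RSV promoter fused to a truncated HIV-1 5' LTR, which drives Tat-independent transcription of the genomic RNA in packaging cells. This is followed by the Ψ packaging signal with a gag fragment, the RRE for Rev-dependent nuclear export, and a cPPT/CTS. The genome ends in a ΔU3 3' LTR that inactivates viral promoter activity after integration. Within it, an SV40 early promoter drives puromycin N-acetyltransferase for selection of transduced mammalian cells. A separate EF-1α promoter drives the synthesized TGIF1 ORF, with a WPRE downstream to enhance transcript stability and expression. The annotation tool matched the ORF to mouse Tgif1 by homology, but the catalogue lists it as human. The small U6 promoter fragment annotated after the ORF is probably residual backbone sequence.

According to the record, each plasmid in this collection carries a unique 24-bp barcode, which the feature table does not annotate. The barcode lets the overexpressed transcription factor be identified in pooled screens, such as directed-differentiation studies.
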