Addgene plasmid #142122: TFORF2570
Purpose: Lentiviral vector for overexpressing transcription factor ORFs with unique 24-bp barcodes. Barcodes facilitate identification of transcription factors in pooled screens.
Depositing lab: Feng Zhang. Depositing organization: Broad Institute. Publication: A transcription factor atlas of directed differentiation. Joung J, Ma S, Tay T, Geiger-Schuller KR, Kirchgatterer PC, Verdine VK, Guo B, Arias-Garcia MA, Allen WE, Singh A, Kuksenko O, Abudayyeh OO, Gootenberg JS, Fu Z, Macrae RK, Buenrostro JD, Regev A, Zhang F. Cell. 2023 Jan 5;186(1):209-229.e26. doi: 10.1016/j.cell.2022.11.026. PubMed 36608654.
Backbone
  Vector backbone: pLX_TRC317
  Backbone manufacturer: Broad Institute Genetic Perturbation Platform
  Backbone size w/o insert (bp): 8264
  Vector type: Mammalian Expression, Lentiviral
  Selectable markers: Puromycin
Growth in bacteria
  Bacterial resistance: Ampicillin, 100 μg/mL
  Growth temperature: 30°C
  Growth strain: NEB Stable
  Copy number: High Copy
Gene/Insert
  Gene/Insert name: TGIF1
  Species: H. sapiens (human)
  Insert size (bp): 962
  Entrez Gene: TGIF1 (a.k.a. HPE4, TGIF)
  Promoter: EF1a
  Cloning method: Unknown
  Sequencing primers: 5′ GGGTGGAGACTGAAGTTAGGCCAG; 3′ CACATAGCGTAAAAGGAGCAACATAG
Terms and licenses: Academic/Nonprofit Terms; Industry Terms: Not Available to Industry
Depositor comments: NM_173207,ENST00000618001 . The transcription factor ORF portion of this plasmid was synthesized by Genewiz. Please test multiple small colonies in case of plasmid recombination. To make this collection available in a timely manner, a portion of this collection was not fully sequenced by Addgene. If an Addgene verified full plasmid sequence is not available, please contact us prior to placing an order to request the full sequence.
How to cite: TFORF2570 was a gift from Feng Zhang (Addgene plasmid # 142122 ; http://n2t.net/addgene:142122 ; RRID:Addgene_142122)
