>Addgene plasmid #142122 | TFORF2570 | depositor partial sequence | sequence record 278503 | Insert
ACCGCCACCATGACTTGCTCGGGCAAAAGTTGTGCATTGGCCCGATCAAGCCTGACTTCTAGCCAAGGTA
TTGTTGCAGCATCTGGCAGTGAGACTGAGGATGAGGACAGCATGGACATTCCCTTGGACCTTTCTTCATC
CGCTGGCTCAGGCAAGAGAAGGAGAAGGGGCAACCTACCCAAGGAGTCTGTGCAGATTCTTCGGGATTGG
CTGTATGAGCACCGTTACAATGCCTATCCTTCAGAGCAAGAAAAAGCGTTGCTGTCCCAGCAAACACACC
TGTCTACGCTACAGGTCTGTAACTGGTTCATCAACGCCCGCCGCAGGCTCCTCCCTGACATGCTGAGAAA
GGATGGCAAAGATCCAAATCAGTTCACAATTTCCCGCCGTGGGGCCAAGATTTCTGAAACGAGCTCTGTG
GAGTCCGTGATGGGCATCAAAAACTTCATGCCAGCTCTAGAGGAGACCCCATTTCATTCCTGTACAGCTG
GGCCAAACCCAACCCTAGGGAGGCCACTGTCTCCTAAGCCGTCATCCCCGGGATCAGTTTTGGCTCGTCC
ATCAGTGATCTGCCATACCACTGTGACTGCATTGAAAGATGTCCCTTTCTCTCTCTGCCAGTCGGTCGGT
GTGGGACAAAACACAGATATACAGCAGATAGCGGCCAAAAACTTCACAGACACCTCTCTCATGTACCCAG
AGGACACTTGTAAATCTGGACCAAGTACGAATACACAGAGTGGTCTTTTCAACACTCCTCCCCCTACTCC
ACCGGACCTCAACCAGGACTTCAGTGGATTTCAGCTTCTAGTGGATGTTGCACTCAAACGGGCTGCAGAG
ATGGAGCTTCAGGCAAAACTTACAGCTTAGTAATGAACTAGTCCGTAACTTGAAAGTATTTCGATTTCTT
GGCTTTATATATCTTGTGGAAAGGACGACGACACTTGATACTACGAGTTCTA
