>Addgene plasmid #142122 | TFORF2570 | depositor partial sequence | sequence record 278504 | Barcode
CGACACTTGATACTACGAGTTCTA
